Addgene plasmid #53368: pBR322-MCK1.35lux
Purpose: expresses luciferase under 1.35 kb muscle creatine kinase promoter/enhancer
Depositing lab: Josephine Nalbantoglu. Publication: Efficient muscle-specific transgene expression after adenovirus-mediated gene transfer in mice using a 1.35 kb muscle creatine kinase promoter/enhancer. Larochelle N, Lochmuller H, Zhao J, Jani A, Hallauer P, Hastings KE, Massie B, Prescott S, Petrof BJ, Karpati G, Nalbantoglu J. Gene Ther. 1997 May;4(5):465-72. 10.1038/sj.gt.3300414 PubMed 9274724.
Backbone
  Vector backbone: pBR322
  Backbone size w/o insert (bp): 4361
  Total vector size (bp): 6150
  Modifications to backbone: Amp resistance gene and origin of replication from pBR322. MCK 1.35 promoter/enhancer can be excised with AatII or NdeI at 5', and HindIII or EcoRI at 3' end. Luciferase gene (Photinus pyralis). SV40 pA.
  Vector type: Mammalian Expression
Growth in bacteria
  Bacterial resistance: Ampicillin, 100 μg/mL
  Growth temperature: 37°C
  Growth strain: DH5alpha
  Copy number: High Copy
Gene/Insert
  Gene/Insert name: muscle creatine kinase promoter/enhancer 1.35kb (alt name: MCK1.35)
  Species: M. musculus (mouse)
  Insert size (bp): 1354
  Cloning method: Restriction Enzyme; 5′ cloning site NdeI, AatII (not destroyed); 3′ cloning site HindIII, EcoRI (not destroyed)
  Sequencing primers: 5′ CTGTCATGCCATCCGTAAGA
Terms and licenses: Academic/Nonprofit Terms; Industry Terms: Not Available to Industry
How to cite: pBR322-MCK1.35lux was a gift from Josephine Nalbantoglu (Addgene plasmid # 53368 ; http://n2t.net/addgene:53368 ; RRID:Addgene_53368)
