[The description below was written by a language model from this plasmid's Addgene catalogue record.]
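Description:
pBR322-MCK1.35lux is a mammalian expression reporter plasmid of about 6.15 kb. It is built on pBR322, retaining that vector's origin of replication and ampicillin resistance gene for propagation and selection in E. coli, and the record lists it as high copy. The record carries no mammalian selection marker or viral elements, so the plasmid is suited to transient delivery into cells or tissue rather than stable selection.

The payload is a single transcription unit. A 1,354 bp mouse muscle creatine kinase (MCK) promoter/enhancer fragment drives the firefly (Photinus pyralis) luciferase coding sequence, and an SV40 polyadenylation signal terminates and processes the transcript. MCK regulatory sequences are active mainly in differentiated striated muscle, so luciferase output reports the strength and tissue restriction of this shortened promoter/enhancer. The regulatory fragment is flanked by intact restriction sites, AatII or NdeI on the 5′ side and HindIII or EcoRI on the 3′ side. It can therefore be excised as a cassette and moved into other vectors, or replaced with a different promoter upstream of luciferase.

The associated study tested the 1.35 kb MCK promoter/enhancer for efficient, muscle-specific transgene expression after adenovirus-mediated gene transfer in mice. This plasmid itself contains no adenoviral sequences according to the record. It most plausibly serves as a reporter for assaying muscle-specific promoter activity and as a source of the compact MCK regulatory cassette. No feature table was supplied, so exact element positions and orientations are not stated.
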