>Addgene plasmid #53368 | pBR322-MCK1.35lux | depositor partial sequence | sequence record 83153 | MCK1.35 1st
TCTGANNNNGTGTATGCGGCGACCGAGTTGCTCTTGCCCGGCGTCAATACGGGATAATACCGCGCCACAT
AGCAGAACTTTAAAAGTGCTCATCATTGGAAAACGTTCTTCGGGGCGAAAACTCTCAAGGATCTTACCGC
TGTTGAGATCCAGTTCGATGTAACCCACTCGTGCACCCAACTGATCTTCAGCATCTTTTACTTTCACCAG
CGTTTCTGGGTGAGCAAAAACAGGAAGGCAAAATGCCGCAAAAAAGGGAATAAGGGCGACACGGAAATGT
TGAATACTCATACTCTTCCTTTTTCAATATTATTGAAGCATTTATCAGGGTTATTGTCTCATGAGCGGAT
ACATATTTGAATGTATTTAGAAAAATAAACAAATAGGGGTTCCGCGCACATTTCCCCGAAAAGTGCCACC
TGACGTCTAAGAAACCATTATTATCATGACATTAACCTATAAAAATAGGCGTATCACGAGGCCCTTTCGT
CTCGCGCGTTTCGGTGATGACGGTGAAAACCTCTGACACATGCAGCTCCCGGAGACGGTCACAGCTTGTC
TGTAAGCGGATGCCGGGAGCAGACAAGCCCGTCAGGGCGCGTCAGCGGGTGTTGGCGGGTGTCGGGGCTG
GCTTAACTATGCGGCATCAGAGCAGATTGTACTGAGAGTGCACCATATGGTGACCGGATCTCAGCTGAGG
TGCAAAAGGCTCCTGTCATATTGTGTCCTGCTCTGGTCTGCCTTCCACAGCTTGGGGGCCACCTAGCCCA
CCTCTCCCTAGGGATGAGAGCAGCCACTACGGGTCTAGGCTGCCCATGTAAGGAGGCAAGGCCTGGGGAC
ACCCGAGATGCCTGGTTATAATTAACCCAGACATGTGGCTGCCCCCCCCCCCC
