>Addgene plasmid #53368 | pBR322-MCK1.35lux | depositor partial sequence | sequence record 83154 | MCK1.35 2nd
NNNNNNNNNNNNNNNNNNNNNNCNCNNNNNNNNTGGATCCAGGGTGAGGGGCAGGCTGAGGGCGGCCACT
TCCCTCAGCCGCAGGTTTGTTTTCCCAAGAATGGTTTTTCTGCTTCTGTAGCTTTTCCTGTCAATTCTGC
CATGGTGGAGCAGCCTGCACTGGGCTTCTGGGAGAAACCAAACCGGGTTCTAACCTTTCAGCTACAGTTA
TTGCCTTTCCTGTAGATGGGCGACTACAGCCCCACCCCCACCCCCGTCTCCTGTATCCTTCCTGGGCCTG
GGGATCCTAGGCTTTCACTGGAAATTTCCCCCCAGGTGCTGTAGGCTAGAGTCACGGCTCCCAAGAACAG
TGCTTGCCTGGCATGCATGGTTCTGAACCTCCAACTGCAAAAAATGACACATACCTTGACCCTTGGAAGG
CTGAGGCAGGGGGATTGCCATGAGTGCAAAGCCAGACTGGGTGGCATAGTTAGACCCTGTCTCAAAAAAC
CAAAAACAATTAAATAACTAAAGTCAGGCAAGTAATCCTACTCGGGAGACTGAGGCAGAGGGATTGTTAC
ATGTCTGAGGCCAGCCTGGACTACATAGGGTTTCAGGCTAGCCCTGTCTACAGAGTAAGGCCCTATTTCA
AAAACACAAACAAAATGGTTCTCCCAGCTGCTAATGCTCACCAGGCAATGAAGCCTGGTGAGCATTAGCA
ATGAAGGCAATGAAGGAGGGTGCTGGCTACAATCAAGGCTGTGGGGGACTGAGGGCAGGCTGTAACAGGC
TTGGGGGCCAGGGCTTATACGTGCCTGGGACTCCCAAAGTATTACTGTTCCATGTTCCCGGCGAAGGGCC
AGCTGTCCCCCGCCAGCTAGACTCAGCACTTAGTTTAGGAACCAGTGAGCAAGTCAGCCCTTGGGGCAGC
CCATACAAGGCCATGGGGCTGGGCAAGCTGCACGCCTGGGTCCGGGGTGGGCACGGTGCCCGGGCAACGA
GCTGAAAGCTCATCTGCTCTCAGGGGCCCCTCCCTGGGGACAGCCCCTCCTGGCTAGTCACACCCTGTAG
GCTCCTCTATATAACCCAGGGGCACAGGGGCTGCCCCCAAGCTTGGAATTCCTTTGTGTTACANNNNNNA
ATGTCGCTNNNNNNGACANTNNNATTCCGGTACTGTTGGTAAAATGGAAGACNCNNNNNANNNNNNNNNA
GNNNNNNNGNNNNNNNANNNNNTNNNN
