>Addgene plasmid #53368 | pBR322-MCK1.35lux | addgene partial sequence | sequence record 90288 | MoCloR 5'-gccacctgacgtctaagaaacc-3'
AGGCGTATCACGAGGCCCTTTCGTCTCGCGCGTTTCGGTGATGACGGTGAAAACCTCTGACACATGCAGC
TCCCGGAGACGGTCACAGCTTGTCTGTAAGCGGATGCCGGGAGCAGACAAGCCCGTCAGGGCGCGTCAGC
GGGTGTTGGCGGGTGTCGGGGCTGGCTTAACTATGCGGCATCAGAGCAGATTGTACTGAGAGTGCACCAT
ATGGTGACCGGATCTCAGCTGAGGTGCAAAAGGCTCCTGTCATATTGTGTCCTGCTCTGGTCTGCCTTCC
ACAGCTTGGGGGCCACCTAGCCCACCTCTCCCTAGGGATGAGAGCAGCCACTACGGGTCTAGGCTGCCCA
TGTAAGGAGGCAAGGCCTGGGGACACCCGAGATGCCTGGTTATAATTAACCCAGACATGTGGCTGCCCCC
CCCCCCCC
