>Addgene plasmid #53368 | pBR322-MCK1.35lux | addgene partial sequence | sequence record 90311 | LucNRev 5'-CCTTATGCAGTTGCTCTCC-3'
AATGGCGCCGGGCCTTTCTTTATGTTTTTGGCGTCTTCCATTTTACCAACAGTACCGGAATGCTAATGTC
ACTGCGAGCGACATTCAAGAATGTAACACAAAGGAATTCCAAGCTTGGGGGCAGCCCCTGTGCCCCTGGG
TTATATAGAGGAGCCTACAGGGTGTGACTAGCCAGGAGGGGCTGTCCCCAGGGAGGGGCCCCTGAGAGCA
GATGAGCTTTCAGCTCGTTGCCCGGGCACCGTGCCCACCCCGGACCCAGGCGTGCAGCTTGCCCAGCCCC
ATGGCCTTGTATGGGCTGCCCCAAGGGCTGACTTGCTCACTGGTTCCTAAACTAAGTGCTGAGTCTAGCT
GGCGGGGGACAGCTGGCCCTTCGCCGGGAACATGGAACAGTAATACTTTGGGAGTCCCAGGCACGTATAA
GCCCTGGCCCCCAAGCCTGTTACAGCCTGCCCTCAGTCCCCCACAGCCTTGATTGTAGCCAGCACCCTCC
TTCATTGCCTTCATTGCTAATGCTCACCAGGCTTCATTGCCTGGTGAGCATTAGCAGCTGGGAGAACCAT
TTTGTTTGTGTTTTTGAAATAGGGCCTTACTCTGTAGACAGGGCTAGCCTGAAACCCTATGTAGTCCAGG
CTGGCCTCAGACATGTAACAATCCCTCTGCCTCAGTCTCCCGAGTAGGATTACTTGCCTGACTTTAGTTA
TTTAATTGTTTTTGGTTTTTTGAGACAGGGTCTAACTATGCCACCCAGTCTGGCTTTGCACTCATGGCAA
TCCCCCTGCCTCAGCCTTCCAAGGGTCAAGGTATGTGTCATTT
