>Addgene plasmid #53368 | pBR322-MCK1.35lux | addgene partial sequence | sequence record 90312 | pGL3-R 5'-CTTGGCATTCCGGTACTGTT-3'
CCGGCGCCATTCTATCCTCTAGAGGATGGAACCGCTGGAGAGCAACTGCATAAGGCTATGAAGAGATACG
CCCTGGTTCCTGGAACAATTGCTTTTACAGATGCACATATCGAGGTGAACATCACGTACGCGGAATACTT
CGAAATGTCCGTTCGGTTGGCAGAAGCTATGAAACGATATGGGCTGAATACAAATCACAGAATCGTCGTA
TGCAGTGAAAACTCTCTTCAATTCTTTATGCCGGTGTTGGGCGCGTTATTTATCGGAGTTGCAGTTGCGC
CCGCGAACGACATTTATAATGAACGTGAATTGCTCAACAGTATGAACATTTCGCAGCCTACCGTAGTGTT
TGTTTCCAAAAAGGGGTTGCAAAAAATTTTGAACGTGCAAAAAAAATTACCAATAATCCAGAAAATTATT
ATCATGGATTCTAAAACGGATTACCAGGGATTTCAGTCGATGTACACGTTCGTCACATCTCATCTACCTC
CCGGTTTTAATGAATACGATTTTGTACCAGAGTCCTTTGATCGTGACAAAACAATTGCACTGATAATGAA
TTCCTCTGGATCTACTGGGTTACCTAAGGGTGTGGCCCTTCCGCATAGAACTGCCTGCGTCAGATTCTCG
CATGCCAGAGATCCTATTTTTGGCAATCAAATCATTCCGGATACTGCGATTTTAAGTGTTGTTCCATTCC
ATCACGGTTTTGGAATGTTTACTACACTCGGATATTTGATATGTGGATTTCGAGTCGTCTTAATGTATAG
ATTTGAAGAAGAGCTGTTT
